>Addgene plasmid #227206 | M225I USP7 catalytic | addgene full sequence | sequence record 449545 | Addgene NGS Result
TTGAGATCCTTTTTTTCTGCGCGTAATCTGCTGCTTGCAAACAAAAAAACCACCGCTACCAGCGGTGGTT
TGTTTGCCGGATCAAGAGCTACCAACTCTTTTTCCGAAGGTAACTGGCTTCAGCAGAGCGCAGATACCAA
ATACTGTCCTTCTAGTGTAGCCGTAGTTAGGCCACCACTTCAAGAACTCTGTAGCACCGCCTACATACCT
CGCTCTGCTAATCCTGTTACCAGTGGCTGCTGCCAGTGGCGATAAGTCGTGTCTTACCGGGTTGGACTCA
AGACGATAGTTACCGGATAAGGCGCAGCGGTCGGGCTGAACGGGGGGTTCGTGCACACAGCCCAGCTTGG
AGCGAACGACCTACACCGAACTGAGATACCTACAGCGTGAGCTATGAGAAAGCGCCACGCTTCCCGAAGG
GAGAAAGGCGGACAGGTATCCGGTAAGCGGCAGGGTCGGAACAGGAGAGCGCACGAGGGAGCTTCCAGGG
GGAAACGCCTGGTATCTTTATAGTCCTGTCGGGTTTCGCCACCTCTGACTTGAGCGTCGATTTTTGTGAT
GCTCGTCAGGGGGGCGGAGCCTATGGAAAAACGCCAGCAACGCGGCCTTTTTACGGTTCCTGGCCTTTTG
CTGGCCTTTTGCTCACATGTTCTTTCCTGCGTTATCCCCTGATTCTGTGGATAACCGTATTACCGCCTTT
GAGTGAGCTGATACCGCTCGCCGCAGCCGAACGACCGAGCGCAGCGAGTCAGTGAGCGAGGAAGCGGAAG
AGCGCCTGATGCGGTATTTTCTCCTTACGCATCTGTGCGGTATTTCACACCGCAATGGTGCACTCTCAGT
ACAATCTGCTCTGATGCCGCATAGTTAAGCCAGTATACACTCCGCTATCGCTACGTGACTGGGTCATGGC
TGCGCCCCGACACCCGCCAACACCCGCTGACGCGCCCTGACGGGCTTGTCTGCTCCCGGCATCCGCTTAC
AGACAAGCTGTGACCGTCTCCGGGAGCTGCATGTGTCAGAGGTTTTCACCGTCATCACCGAAACGCGCGA
GGCAGCTGCGGTAAAGCTCATCAGCGTGGTCGTGAAGCGATTCACAGATGTCTGCCTGTTCATCCGCGTC
CAGCTCGTTGAGTTTCTCCAGAAGCGTTAATGTCTGGCTTCTGATAAAGCGGGCCATGTTAAGGGCGGTT
TTTTCCTGTTTGGTCACTGATGCCTCCGTGTAAGGGGGATTTCTGTTCATGGGGGTAATGATACCGATGA
AACGAGAGAGGATGCTCACGATACGGGTTACTGATGATGAACATGCCCGGTTACTGGAACGTTGTGAGGG
TAAACAACTGGCGGTATGGATGCGGCGGGACCAGAGAAAAATCACTCAGGGTCAATGCCAGCGCTTCGTT
AATACAGATGTAGGTGTTCCACAGGGTAGCCAGCAGCATCCTGCGATGCAGATCCGGAACATAATGGTGC
AGGGCGCTGACTTCCGCGTTTCCAGACTTTACGAAACACGGAAACCGAAGACCATTCATGTTGTTGCTCA
GGTCGCAGACGTTTTGCAGCAGCAGTCGCTTCACGTTCGCTCGCGTATCGGTGATTCATTCTGCTAACCA
GTAAGGCAACCCCGCCAGCCTAGCCGGGTCCTCAACGACAGGAGCACGATCATGCGCACCCGTGGGGCCG
CCATGCCGGCGATAATGGCCTGCTTCTCGCCGAAACGTTTGGTGGCGGGACCAGTGACGAAGGCTTGAGC
GAGGGCGTGCAAGATTCCGAATACCGCAAGCGACAGGCCGATCATCGTCGCGCTCCAGCGAAAGCGGTCC
TCGCCGAAAATGACCCAGAGCGCTGCCGGCACCTGTCCTACGAGTTGCATGATAAAGAAGACAGTCATAA
GTGCGGCGACGATAGTCATGCCCCGCGCCCACCGGAAGGAGCTGACTGGGTTGAAGGCTCTCAAGGGCAT
CGGTCGAGATCCCGGTGCCTAATGAGTGAGCTAACTTACATTAATTGCGTTGCGCTCACTGCCCGCTTTC
CAGTCGGGAAACCTGTCGTGCCAGCTGCATTAATGAATCGGCCAACGCGCGGGGAGAGGCGGTTTGCGTA
TTGGGCGCCAGGGTGGTTTTTCTTTTCACCAGTGAGACGGGCAACAGCTGATTGCCCTTCACCGCCTGGC
CCTGAGAGAGTTGCAGCAAGCGGTCCACGCTGGTTTGCCCCAGCAGGCGAAAATCCTGTTTGATGGTGGT
TAACGGCGGGATATAACATGAGCTGTCTTCGGTATCGTCGTATCCCACTACCGAGATATCCGCACCAACG
CGCAGCCCGGACTCGGTAATGGCGCGCATTGCGCCCAGCGCCATCTGATCGTTGGCAACCAGCATCGCAG
TGGGAACGATGCCCTCATTCAGCATTTGCATGGTTTGTTGAAAACCGGACATGGCACTCCAGTCGCCTTC
CCGTTCCGCTATCGGCTGAATTTGATTGCGAGTGAGATATTTATGCCAGCCAGCCAGACGCAGACGCGCC
GAGACAGAACTTAATGGGCCCGCTAACAGCGCGATTTGCTGGTGACCCAATGCGACCAGATGCTCCACGC
CCAGTCGCGTACCGTCTTCATGGGAGAAAATAATACTGTTGATGGGTGTCTGGTCAGAGACATCAAGAAA
TAACGCCGGAACATTAGTGCAGGCAGCTTCCACAGCAATGGCATCCTGGTCATCCAGCGGATAGTTAATG
ATCAGCCCACTGACGCGTTGCGCGAGAAGATTGTGCACCGCCGCTTTACAGGCTTCGACGCCGCTTCGTT
CTACCATCGACACCACCACGCTGGCACCCAGTTGATCGGCGCGAGATTTAATCGCCGCGACAATTTGCGA
CGGCGCGTGCAGGGCCAGACTGGAGGTGGCAACGCCAATCAGCAACGACTGTTTGCCCGCCAGTTGTTGT
GCCACGCGGTTGGGAATGTAATTCAGCTCCGCCATCGCCGCTTCCACTTTTTCCCGCGTTTTCGCAGAAA
CGTGGCTGGCCTGGTTCACCACGCGGGAAACGGTCTGATAAGAGACACCGGCATACTCTGCGACATCGTA
TAACGTTACTGGTTTCACATTCACCACCCTGAATTGACTCTCTTCCGGGCGCTATCATGCCATACCGCGA
AAGGTTTTGCGCCATTCGATGGTGTCCGGGATCTCGACGCTCTCCCTTATGCGACTCCTGCATTAGGAAG
CAGCCCAGTAGTAGGTTGAGGCCGTTGAGCACCGCCGCCGCAAGGAATGGTGCATGCAAGGAGATGGCGC
CCAACAGTCCCCCGGCCACGGGGCCTGCCACCATACCCACGCCGAAACAAGCGCTCATGAGCCCGAAGTG
GCGAGCCCGATCTTCCCCATCGGTGATGTCGGCGATATAGGCGCCAGCAACCGCACCTGTGGCGCCGGTG
ATGCCGGCCACGATGCGTCCGGCGTAGAGGATCGAGATCTCGATCCCGCGAAATTAATACGACTCACTAT
AGGGGAATTGTGAGCGGATAACAATTCCCCTCTAGAAATAATTTTGTTTAACTTTAAGAAGGAGATATAC
CATGGGCAGCAGCCATCATCATCATCATCACAGCAGCGGCCTGGTTCCGCGTGGTAGTAAGAAGCACACA
GGCTACGTCGGCTTAAAGAATCAGGGAGCGACTTGTTACATCAACAGCCTGCTACAGACGTTATTTTTCA
CGAATCAGCTACGAAAGGCTGTGTACATGATGCCAACCGAGGGGGATGATTCGTCTAAAAGCGTCCCTTT
AGCATTACAAAGAGTGTTCTATGAATTACAGCATAGTGATAAACCTGTAGGAACAAAAAAGTTAACAAAG
TCATTTGGGTGGGAAACTTTAGATAGCTTCATGCAACATGATGTTCAGGAGCTTTGTCGAGTGTTGCTCG
ATAATGTGGAAAATAAGATGAAAGGCACCTGTGTAGAGGGCACCATACCCAAATTATTCCGCGGCAAAAT
GGTGTCCTATATCCAGTGTAAAGAAGTAGACTATCGGTCTGATAGAAGAGAAGATTATTATGATATCCAG
CTAAGTATCAAAGGAAAGAAAAATATATTTGAATCATTTGTGGATTATGTGGCAGTAGAACAGCTCGATG
GGGACAATAAATACGACGCTGGGGAACATGGCTTACAGGAAGCAGAGAAAGGTGTGAAATTCCTAACATT
GCCACCAGTGTTACATCTACAACTGATGAGATTTATGTATGACCCTCAGACGGACCAAAATATCAAGATC
AATGATAGGTTTGAATTCCCAGAGCAGTTACCACTTGATGAATTTTTGCAAAAAACAGATCCTAAGGACC
CTGCAAATTATATTCTTCATGCAGTCCTGGTTCATAGTGGAGATAATCATGGTGGACATTATGTGGTTTA
TCTAAACCCCAAAGGGGATGGCAAATGGTGTAAATTTGATGACGACGTGGTGTCAAGGTGTACTAAAGAG
GAAGCAATTGAGCACAATTATGGGGGTCACGATGACGACCTGTCTGTTCGACACTGCACTAATGCTTACA
TGTTAGTCTACATCAGGGAATCAAAACTGAGTGAAGTTTTACAGGCGGTCACCGACCATGATATTCCTCA
GCAGTTGGTGGAGCGATTACAAGAAGAGAAAAGGATCGAGGCTCAGAAGCGGAAGGAGCGGCAGGAATGA
TGACGAAGCTTGCGGCCGCACTCGAGCACCACCACCACCACCACTGAGATCCGGCTGCTAACAAAGCCCG
AAAGGAAGCTGAGTTGGCTGCTGCCACCGCTGAGCAATAACTAGCATAACCCCTTGGGGCCTCTAAACGG
GTCTTGAGGGGTTTTTTGCTGAAAGGAGGAACTATATCCGGATTGGCGAATGGG
[124 nt withheld, positions 4885-5008]
C
[91 nt withheld, positions 5010-5100]
A
[49 nt withheld, positions 5102-5150]
CCTTTGACGTTGGAGTCCACGTTCTTT
[37 nt withheld, positions 5178-5214]
ACCCTATCTCGGTCTATTCTTTTGATTTATAAGGGATTTTGCCGATTTCGGCCTATTGGTTAAAAAATGA
GCTGATTTAACAAAAATTTAACGCGAATTTTAACAAAATATTAACGCTTACAATTTAGGTGGCACTTTTC
GGGGAAATGTGCGCGGAACCCCTATTTGTTTATTTTTCTAAATACATTCAAATATGTATCCGCTCATGAA
TTAATTCTTAGAAAAACTCATCGAGCATCAAATGAAACTGCAATTTATTCATATCAGGATTATCAATACC
ATATTTTTGAAAAAGCCGTTTCTGTAATGAAGGAGAAAACTCACCGAGGCAGTTCCATAGGATGGCAAGA
TCCTGGTATCGGTCTGCGATTCCGACTCGTCCAACATCAATACAACCTATTAATTTCCCCTCGTCAAAAA
TAAGGTTATCAAGTGAGAAATCACCATGAGTGACGACTGAATCCGGTGAGAATGGCAAAAGTTTATGCAT
TTCTTTCCAGACTTGTTCAACAGGCCAGCCATTACGCTCGTCATCAAAATCACTCGCATCAACCAAACCG
TTATTCATTCGTGATTGCGCCTGAGCGAGACGAAATACGCGATCGCTGTTAAAAGGACAATTACAAACAG
GAATCGAATGCAACCGGCGCAGGAACACTGCCAGCGCATCAACAATATTTTCACCTGAATCAGGATATTC
TTCTAATACCTGGAATGCTGTTTTCCCGGGGATCGCAGTGGTGAGTAACCATGCATCATCAGGAGTACGG
ATAAAATGCTTGATGGTCGGAAGAGGCATAAATTCCGTCAGCCAGTTTAGTCTGACCATCTCATCTGTAA
CATCATTGGCAACGCTACCTTTGCCATGTTTCAGAAACAACTCTGGCGCATCGGGCTTCCCATACAATCG
ATAGATTGTCGCACCTGATTGCCCGACATTATCGCGAGCCCATTTATACCCATATAAATCAGCATCCATG
TTGGAATTTAATCGCGGCCTAGAGCAAGACGTTTCCCGTTGAATATGGCTCATAACACCCCTTGTATTAC
TGTTTATGTAAGCAGACAGTTTTATTGTTCATGACCAAAATCCCTTAACGTGAGTTTTCGTTCCACTGAG
CGTCAGACCCCGTAGAAAAGATCAAAGGATCTTC
Features (pLannotate 1.2.2; 20 found; start..end, strand, type, name):
      1..589     +  rep_origin     ori: high-copy-number ColE1/pMB1/pBR322/pUC origin of replication
    775..914     -  misc_feature   bom: basis of mobility region from pBR322
   1016..1207    -  CDS            rop: Rop protein, which maintains plasmids at low copy number; rop
   1224..1604    +  CDS            YPB1_ECOLX: Protein predicted: Swiss-Prot protein existence level 4. From Escherichia coli.
   1676..1967    -  CDS            TcR (fragment): tetracycline efflux protein; tet; confers resistance to tetracycline
   1982..2003    -  protein_bind   CAP binding site: CAP binding activates transcription in the presence of cAMP. E. coli catabolite activator protein
   2016..3098    -  CDS            lacI: lac repressor; lacI; The lac repressor binds to the lac operator to inhibit transcription in E. coli. This inhibition can be relieved by adding lactose or isopropyl-β-D-thiogalactopyranoside (IPTG).
   3099..3176    -  promoter       lacI promoter: lacI
   3184..3463    -  CDS            TcR (fragment): tetracycline efflux protein; tet; confers resistance to tetracycline
   3485..3503    +  promoter       T7 promoter: promoter for bacteriophage T7 RNA polymerase
   3504..3528    +  protein_bind   lac operator: The lac repressor binds to the lac operator to inhibit transcription in E. coli. This inhibition can be relieved by adding lactose or isopropyl-β-D-thiogalactopyranoside (IPTG). lac repressor encoded by lacI
   3543..3565    +  RBS            RBS: efficient ribosome binding site from bacteriophage T7 gene 10 (Olins and Rangwala, 1989)
   3584..3600    +  CDS            capTEV™ (fragment): composite tag for in vivo biotinylation, TEV protease cleavage, and 6xHis tagging
   3626..4687    +  CDS            USP7 (fragment): UBP7_HUMAN - Also known as HAUSP. Experimental evidence at protein level: Swiss-Prot protein existence level 1. (Microbial infection) Contributes to the overall stabilization and trans-activation capability of the herpesvirus 1 trans-acting transcriptional protein ICP0/VMW110 during HSV-1 infection. From Homo sapiens (Human).
   4717..4734    +  CDS            9xHis (fragment): 9xHis affinity tag
   4744..4793    +  CDS            SET1 (fragment): solubility-enhancement tag derived from T7 phage gene 10B
   4801..4848    +  terminator     T7 terminator: transcription terminator for bacteriophage T7 RNA polymerase
   4885..5313    +  rep_origin     f1 ori (sequence partly withheld): f1 bacteriophage origin of replication; arrow indicates direction of (+) strand synthesis
   5366..5423    +  promoter       AmpR promoter (fragment): bla
   5432..6247    -  CDS            KanR: aminoglycoside phosphotransferase; aph(3')-Ia; confers resistance to kanamycin in bacteria or G418 (Geneticin®) in eukaryotes
