[The description below was written by a language model from this plasmid's Addgene catalogue record and pLannotate feature annotations shown in this document.]
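Description:
M225I USP7 catalytic is a bacterial expression plasmid built on the pET28a-LIC backbone, a ligation-independent-cloning derivative of pET28a. It carries a 1,062 bp fragment of human USP7 (also called HAUSP) encoding residues 207–560, the catalytic domain of this deubiquitinase, with the M225I substitution described by the depositor as a Hao-Fountain syndrome patient mutation. The plasmid is propagated in E. coli through a pBR322-type ColE1 origin accompanied by bom and rop, consistent with the low copy number recorded, and is selected with kanamycin through the aph(3')-Ia gene. An f1 origin is also present.

Expression follows the standard pET arrangement. A T7 promoter with an adjacent lac operator and the T7 gene 10 ribosome binding site drives the open reading frame, a T7 terminator closes the unit, and a plasmid-borne lacI gene supplies repressor. Transcription therefore depends on a host providing T7 RNA polymerase and is induced with IPTG. The catalogue lists an N-terminal 6His tag, and the short tag-like fragment annotated just upstream of the USP7 coding region fits this. The annotation also picks up a His-tag fragment downstream of the insert, a vector remnant typical of pET28; the record does not indicate whether it is translated. The small tetracycline-resistance and AmpR promoter fragments look like backbone remnants rather than functional markers.

The construct is suited to producing recombinant mutant catalytic domain for affinity purification. The associated study examined how pathogenic USP7 variants affect the enzyme's activity, stability and allosteric modulation.
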