Addgene plasmid #227206: M225I USP7 catalytic
Depositing lab: Irina Bezsonova. Publication: Functional spectrum of USP7 pathogenic variants in Hao-Fountain syndrome: Insights into the enzyme's activity, stability, and allosteric modulation. Korchak EJ, Sharafi M, Jaen Maisonet I, Salazar-Chaparro A, Semenova IV, Khan H, O'Neil AL, Caro P, Schaaf CP, Buhrlage SJ, Bezsonova I. Proc Natl Acad Sci U S A. 2025 Sep 30;122(39):e2510252122. doi: 10.1073/pnas.2510252122. Epub 2025 Sep 22. PubMed 40982686.
Backbone
  Vector backbone: pET28a-LIC Vector (GenBank accession EF442785)
  Backbone manufacturer: Structural Genomics Consortium, Toronto
  Backbone size w/o insert (bp): 5306
  Vector type: Bacterial Expression
Growth in bacteria
  Bacterial resistance: Kanamycin, 50 μg/mL
  Growth temperature: 37°C
  Growth strain: DH5alpha
  Copy number: Low Copy
Gene/Insert
  Gene/Insert name: USP7 (Ubiquitin carboxyl-terminal hydrolase 7) (alt name: HAUSP)
  Species: H. sapiens (human)
  Insert size (bp): 1062
  Mutation: M225I; aa 207-560
  Entrez Gene: USP7 (a.k.a. C16DELp13.2, DEL16P13.2, HAFOUS, HAUSP, TEF1)
  Promoter: T7-promoter
  Tag / fusion protein: 6His (N terminal on insert)
Terms and licenses: Academic/Nonprofit Terms; Industry Terms: Not Available to Industry
Depositor comments: USP7 Catalytic domain Hao-Fountain patient mutation M225I
How to cite: M225I USP7 catalytic was a gift from Irina Bezsonova (Addgene plasmid # 227206 ; http://n2t.net/addgene:227206 ; RRID:Addgene_227206)
